>Addgene plasmid #246903 | DBJS-p9.6 | addgene full sequence | sequence record 490566 | Addgene NGS Result
AAAAAAAACAAAAACTCAAAATTTCTTCTATAAAGTAACAAAACTTTTATGAGGGACAGCCCCCCCCCAA
AGCCCCCAGGGATGTAATTACGTCCCTCCCCCGCTAGGGGGCAGCAGCGAGCCGCCCGGGGCTCCGCTCC
GGTCCGGCGCTCCCCCCGCATCCCCGAGCCGGCAGCGTGCGGGGACAGCCCGGGCACGGGGAAGGTGGCA
CGGGATCGCTTTCCTCTGAACGCTTCTCGCTGCTCTTTGAGCCTGCAGACACCTGGGGGGATACGGGGAA
AAGGCCTCCACGGCCACTAGTCTTTCGTCTTCAAGAATTCCTCGAGTTTACTCCCTATCAGTGATAGAGA
ACGTATGAAGAGTTTACTCCCTATCAGTGATAGAGAACGTATGCAGACTTTACTCCCTATCAGTGATAGA
GAACGTATAAGGAGTTTACTCCCTATCAGTGATAGAGAACGTATGACCAGTTTACTCCCTATCAGTGATA
GAGAACGTATCTACAGTTTACTCCCTATCAGTGATAGAGAACGTATATCCAGTTTACTCCCTATCAGTGA
TAGAGAACGTATAAGCTTTAGGCGTGTACGGTGGGCGCCTATAAAAGCAGAGCTCGTTTAGTGAACCGTC
AGATCGCCTGGAGCAATTCCACAACACTTTTGTCTTATACCAACTTTCCGTACCACTTCCTACCCTCGTA
AAGGTCTAGAGCTAGCCACCATGATGAAGATGGACAAAAAGACCATCGTCTGGTTTCGGAGAGATTTGAG
AATAGAAGATAATCCCGCGCTCGCCGCCGCGGCCCACGAGGGTTCCGTCTTCCCCGTTTTCATTTGGTGT
CCTGAAGAAGAAGGCCAGTTTTATCCCGGAAGGGCCTCTAGGTGGTGGATGAAGCAAAGTCTGGCCCATC
TTAGCCAGTCACTGAAAGCACTGGGCAGTGATCTTACCCTGATCAAGACACACAATACCATCTCTGCCAT
CCTCGACTGCATCAGGGTGACCGGCGCAACGAAAGTCGTGTTTAACCACCTGTACGATCCAGTTAGTCTG
GTGCGCGACCACACTGTGAAGGAGAAGCTGGTGGAACGGGGGATCAGTGTGCAGAGCTACAACGGGGACC
TTCTGTACGAGCCATGGGAGATCTATTGCGAGAAAGGGAAACCGTTCACCTCCTTCAACAGTTACTGGAA
GAAATGTTTGGATATGTCAATAGAGTCCGTTATGTTGCCCCCTCCCTGGAGACTGATGCCGATTACTGCT
GCTGCAGAGGCCATCTGGGCCTGCTCCATCGAGGAACTCGGTCTGGAAAATGAAGCAGAAAAGCCAAGCA
ATGCACTTCTCACTAGAGCCTGGAGCCCCGGCTGGTCTAATGCCGACAAGCTGCTTAACGAGTTCATCGA
AAAACAACTGATTGACTACGCGAAGAACTCCAAGAAAGTGGTAGGTAACTCAACTAGCTTGCTCTCTCCA
TATCTCCATTTTGGCGAGATTTCTGTCCGCCATGTATTTCAGTGCGCTCGGATGAAACAGATTATCTGGG
CTCGCGATAAAAACAGCGAAGGCGAAGAAAGCGCCGATCTGTTCCTGCGAGGGATCGGACTTCGGGAATA
CTCCCGGTATATATGTTTCAACTTTCCATTCACACACGAGCAGAGTCTGTTGTCCCACCTCAGGTTCTTC
CCCTGGGACGCCGATGTCGACAAATTCAAGGCATGGAGACAGGGAAGGACAGGGTACCCACTCGTGGATG
CTGGCATGAGAGAGCTCTGGGCTACAGGCTGGATGCACAACCGCATCCGGGTAATCGTGTCCTCATTTGC
TGTCAAGTTTCTGCTCCTGCCTTGGAAATGGGGAATGAAGTACTTTTGGGATACCCTTCTCGACGCCGAC
TTGGAGTGTGACATTCTGGGATGGCAATATATTAGCGGGTCAATTCCTGACGGCCATGAGTTGGACAGGT
TGGACAATCCGGCCTTGCAGGGAGCTAAGTATGATCCCGAAGGAGAGTATATTCGACAGTGGCTCCCCGA
GCTGGCCCGACTTCCTACGGAGTGGATTCACCATCCTTGGGACGCACCACTGACAGTGCTCAAGGCAAGC
GGGGTGGAGCTGGGCACCAATTACGCTAAGCCTATAGTTGATATAGATACAGCACGCGAGCTGCTGGCTA
AAGCGATCTCTCGCACTCGGGAGGCGCAGATTATGATCGGTGCTGCCGAACTTGATGAAGAATCAGAAGA
TGAAGTAGAAGAGGAACAAGAAGAAAGACAACCATCTCCTGAACCTGTGCAAGAAAATGCTAACAGTGGT
TACTATGAAGCTCACCCTGTGACTAATGGCATAGAGGAGCCTTTGGAAGAATCCTCTCATGAACCTGAAC
CTGAGCCAGAATCTGAAACAAAGACTGAAGAGCTGAAACCACAAGTGGAGGAGAAGAACTTAGAAGAACT
AGAGGAGAAATCTACTACTCCTCCTCCGGCAGAACCTGTTTCTCTGCCACAAGAACCACCAAAGGCTTTC
TCCTGGGCTTCAGTGACCAGTAAAAACCTGCCTCCTAGTGGTACTGTTTCTTCCTCTGGAATTCCACCCC
ATGTTAAAGCACCAGTCTCACAGCCAAGAGTCGAAGCTAAACCAGAAGTTCAATCTCAGCCACCTCGTGT
GCGTGAACAACGACCTAGAGAACGACCTGGTTTTCCTCCTAGAGGACCAAGACCAGGCAGAGGAGATATG
GAACAGAATGACTCTGACAACCGTAGAATAATTCGCTATCCAGATAGTCATCAACTTTTTGTTGGTAACT
TGCCACATGATATTGATGAAAATGAGCTAAAGGAATTCTTCATGAGTTTTGGAAACGTTGTGGAACTTCG
CATCAATACCAAGGGTGTTGGGGGAAAGCTTCCAAATTTTGGTTTTGTGGTTTTTGATGACTCTGAACCA
GTTCAGAGAATCTTAATTGCAAAACCGATTATGTTTCGAGGGGAAGTACGTTTAAATGTGGAAGAGAAAA
AAACAAGAGCTGCAAGAGAGCGAGAAACCAGAGGTGGTGGTGATGATCGCAGGGATATTAGGCGCAATGA
TCGAGGTCCCGGTGGTCCACGTGGAATTGTGGGTGGTGGAATGATGCGTGATCGTGATGGAAGAGGACCT
CCTCCAAGGGGTGGCATGGCACAGAAACTTGGCTCTGGAAGAGGAACCGGGCAAATGGAGGGCCGCTTCA
CAGGACAGCGTCGCTCCGGATTCGCCAACGAGCTCGGACCACGTCTCATGGGAAAGGGTACCGTGAGCAA
GGGCGAGGAGCTGTTCACCGGGGTGGTGCCCATCCTGGTCGAGCTGGACGGCGACGTAAACGGCCACAAG
TTCAGCGTGTCCGGCGAGGGCGAGGGCGATGCCACCTACGGCAAGCTGACCCTGAAGTTCATCTGCACCA
CCGGCAAGCTGCCCGTGCCCTGGCCCACCCTCGTGACCACCCTGACCTACGGCGTGCAGTGCTTCAGCCG
CTACCCCGACCACATGAAGCAGCACGACTTCTTCAAGTCCGCCATGCCCGAAGGCTACGTCCAGGAGCGC
ACCATCTTCTTCAAGGACGACGGCAACTACAAGACCCGCGCCGAGGTGAAGTTCGAGGGCGACACCCTGG
TGAACCGCATCGAGCTGAAGGGCATCGACTTCAAGGAGGACGGCAACATCCTGGGGCACAAGCTGGAGTA
CAACTACAACAGCCACAACGTCTATATCATGGCCGACAAGCAGAAGAACGGCATCAAGGTGAACTTCAAG
ATCCGCCACAACATCGAGGACGGCAGCGTGCAGCTCGCCGACCACTACCAGCAGAACACCCCCATCGGCG
ACGGCCCCGTGCTGCTGCCCGACAACCACTACCTGAGCACCCAGTCCGCCCTGAGCAAAGACCCCAACGA
GAAGCGCGATCACATGGTCCTGCTGGAGTTCGTGACCGCCGCCGGGATCACTCTCGGCATGGACGAGCTG
TACAAGACCGGTTGACCGGTTAGTAATGAGTTTAAACGGGGGAGGAAGACCGGTTGACCGGTTAGTAATG
AGTTTAAACGGGGGAGGCTAACTGAAACACGGAAGGAGACAATACCGGAAGGAACCCGCGCTATGACGGC
AATAAAAAGACAGAATAAAACGCACGGGTGTTGGGTCGTTTGTTCATAAACGCGGGGTTCGGTCCCAGGG
CTGGCACTCTGTCGATACCCCACCGAGACCCCATTGGGGCCAATACGCCCGCGTTTCTTCCTTTTCCCCA
CCCCACCCCCCAAGTTCGGGTGAAGGCCCAGGGCTCGCAGCCAACGTCGGGGCGGCAGGCCCTGCCATAG
CAGATCTGCGAAATCGGATCCAGCTGAATCTAAGTGGATCTGCGATCGCTCCGGTGCCCGTCAGTGGGCA
GAGCGCACATCGCCCACAGTCCCCGAGAAGTTGGGGGGAGGGGTCGGCAATTGAACGGGTGCCTAGAGAA
GGTGGCGCGGGGTAAACTGGGAAAGTGATGTCGTGTACTGGCTCCGCCTTTTTCCCGAGGGTGGGGGAGA
ACCGTATATAAGTGCAGTAGTCGCCGTGAACGTTCTTTTTCGCAACGGGTTTGCCGCCAGAACACAGCTG
AAGCTTCGAGGGGCTCGCATCTCTCCTTCACGCGCCCGCCGCCCTACCTGAGGCCGCCATCCACGCCGGT
TGAGTCGCGTTCTGCCGCCTCCCGCCTGTGGTGCCTCCTGAACTGCGTCCGCCGTCTAGGTAAGTTTAAA
GCTCAGGTCGAGACCGGGCCTTTGTCCGGCGCTCCCTTGGAGCCTACCTAGACTCAGCCGGCTCTCCACG
CTTTGCCTGACCCTGCTTGCTCAACTCTACGTCTTTGTTTCGTTTTCTGTTCTGCGCCGTTACAGATCTA
AGCTGTGACCGGCGCCTACTCTAGAGCCGCCATGTCTAGACTGGACAAGAGCAAAGTCATAAACTCTGCT
CTGGAATTACTCAATGGAGTCGGTATCGAAGGCCTGACGACAAGGAAACTCGCTCAAAAGCTGGGAGTTG
AGCAGCCTACCCTGTACTGGCACGTGAAGAACAAGCGGGCCCTGCTCGATGCCCTGCCAATCGAGATGCT
GGACAGGCATCATACCCACTCCTGCCCCCTGGAAGGCGAGTCATGGCAAGACTTTCTGCGGAACAACGCC
AAGTCATACCGCTGTGCTCTCCTCTCACATCGCGACGGGGCTAAAGTGCATCTCGGCACCCGCCCAACAG
AGAAACAGTACGAAACCCTGGAAAATCAGCTCGCGTTCCTGTGTCAGCAAGGCTTCTCCCTGGAGAACGC
ACTGTACGCTCTGTCCGCCGTGGGCCACTTTACACTGGGCTGCGTATTGGAGGAACAGGAGCATCAAGTA
GCAAAAGAGGAAAGAGAGACACCTACCACCGATTCTATGCCCCCACTTCTGAAACAAGCAATTGAGCTGT
TCGACCGGCAGGGAGCCGAACCTGCCTTCCTTTTCGGCCTGGAACTAATCATATGTGGCCTGGAGAAACA
GCTAAAGTGCGAAAGCGGCGGGCCGACCGACGCCCTTGACGATTTTGACTTAGACATGCTCCCAGCCGAT
GCCCTTGACGACTTTGACCTTGATATGCTGCCTGCTGACGCTCTTGACGATTTTGACCTTGACATGCTCC
CCGGGGAGGGCAGAGGAAGTCTTCTAACATGCGGTGACGTGGAGGAGAATCCCGGCCCTATGACCGAGTA
CAAGCCCACGGTGCGCCTCGCCACCCGCGACGACGTCCCCAGGGCCGTACGCACCCTCGCCGCCGCGTTC
GCCGACTACCCCGCCACGCGCCACACCGTCGATCCGGACCGCCACATCGAGCGGGTCACCGAGCTGCAAG
AACTCTTCCTCACGCGCGTCGGGCTCGACATCGGCAAGGTGTGGGTCGCGGACGACGGCGCCGCGGTGGC
GGTCTGGACCACGCCGGAGAGCGTCGAAGCGGGGGCGGTGTTCGCCGAGATCGGCCCGCGCATGGCCGAG
TTGAGCGGTTCCCGGCTGGCCGCGCAGCAACAGATGGAAGGCCTCCTGGCGCCGCACCGGCCCAAGGAGC
CCGCGTGGTTCCTGGCCACCGTCGGCGTCTCGCCCGACCACCAGGGCAAGGGTCTGGGCAGCGCCGTCGT
GCTCCCCGGAGTGGAGGCGGCCGAGCGCGCCGGGGTGCCCGCCTTCCTGGAGACCTCCGCGCCCCGCAAC
CTCCCCTTCTACGAGCGGCTCGGCTTCACCGTCACCGCCGACGTCGAGGTGCCCGAAGGACCGCGCACCT
GGTGCATGACCCGCAAGCCCGGTGCCTGAAATCAACCTCTGGATTACAAAATTTGTGGGTAAACTTGTTT
ATTGCAGCTTATAATGGTTACAAATAAAGCAATAGCATCACAAATTTCACAAATAAAGCATTTTTTTCAC
TGCATTCTAGTTGTGGTTTGTCCAAACTCATCAATGTATCTTATCATGTCTGGAATTGACTCAAATGATG
TCAATTAGTCTATCAGAAGCTCATCTGGTCTCCCTTCCGGGGGACAAGACATCCCTGTTTAATATTTAAA
CAGCAGTGTTCCCAAACTGGGTTCTTATATCCCTTGCTCTGGTCAACCAGGTTGCAGGGTTTCCTGTCCT
CACAGGAACGAAGTCCCTAAAGAAACAGTGGCAGCCAGGTTTAGCCCCGGAATTGACTGGATTCCTTTTT
TAGGGCCCATTGGTATGGCTTTTTCCCCGTATCCCCCCAGGTGTCTGCAGGCTCAAAGAGCAGCGAGAAG
CGTTCAGAGGAAAGCGATCCCGTGCCACCTTCCCCGTGCCCGGGCTGTCCCCGCACGCTGCCGGCTCGGG
GATGCGGGGGGAGCGCCGGACCGGAGCGGAGCCCCGGGCGGCTCGCTGCTGCCCCCTAGCGGGGGAGGGA
CGTAATTACATCCCTGGGGGCTTTGGGGGGGGGCTGTCCCTGATATCTATAACAAGAAAATATATATATA
ATAAGTTATCACGTAAGTAGAACATGAAATAACAATATAATTATCGTATGAGTTAAATCTTAAAAGTCAC
GTAAAAGATAATCATGCGTCATTTTGACTCACGCGGTCGTTATAGTTCAAAATCAGTGACACTTACCGCA
TTGACAAGCACGCCTCACGGGAGCTCCAAGCGGCGACTGAGATGTCCTAAATGCACAGCGACGGATTCGC
GCTATTTAGAAAGAGAGAGCAATATTTCAAGAATGCATGCGTCAATTTTACGCAGACTATCTTTCTAGGG
TTAATCTAGCTGCATCAGGATCATATCGTCGGGTCTTTTTTCCGGCTCAGTCATCGCCCAAGCTGGCGCT
ATCTGGGCATCGGGGAGGAAGAAGCCCGTGCCTTTTCCCGCGAGGTTGAAGCGGCATGGAAAGAGTTTGC
CGAGGATGACTGCTGCTGCATTGACGTTGAGCGAAAACGCACGTTTACCATGATGATTCGGGAAGGTGTG
GCCATGCACGCCTTTAACGGTGAACTGTTCGTTCAGGCCACCTGGGATACCAGTTCGTCGCGGCTTTTCC
GGACACAGTTCCGGATGGTCAGCCCGAAGCGCATCAGCAACCCGAACAATACCGGCGACAGCCGGAACTG
CCGTGCCGGTGTGCAGATTAATGACAGCGGTGCGGCGCTGGGATATTACGTCAGCGAGGACGGGTATCCT
GGCTGGATGCCGCAGAAATGGACATGGATACCCCGTGAGTTACCCGGCGGGCGCGCTTGGCGTAATCATG
GTCATAGCTGTTTCCTGTGTGAAATTGTTATCCGCTCACAATTCCACACAACATACGAGCCGGAAGCATA
AAGTGTAAAGCCTGGGGTGCCTAATGAGTGAGCTAACTCACATTAATTGCGTTGCGCTCACTGCCCGCTT
TCCAGTCGGGAAACCTGTCGTGCCAGCTGCATTAATGAATCGGCCAACGCGCGGGGAGAGGCGGTTTGCG
TATTGGGCGCTCTTCCGCTTCCTCGCTCACTGACTCGCTGCGCTCGGTCGTTCGGCTGCGGCGAGCGGTA
TCAGCTCACTCAAAGGCGGTAATACGGTTATCCACAGAATCAGGGGATAACGCAGGAAAGAACATGTGAG
CAAAAGGCCAGCAAAAGGCCAGGAACCGTAAAAAGGCCGCGTTGCTGGCGTTTTTCCATAGGCTCCGCCC
CCCTGACGAGCATCACAAAAATCGACGCTCAAGTCAGAGGTGGCGAAACCCGACAGGACTATAAAGATAC
CAGGCGTTTCCCCCTGGAAGCTCCCTCGTGCGCTCTCCTGTTCCGACCCTGCCGCTTACCGGATACCTGT
CCGCCTTTCTCCCTTCGGGAAGCGTGGCGCTTTCTCATAGCTCACGCTGTAGGTATCTCAGTTCGGTGTA
GGTCGTTCGCTCCAAGCTGGGCTGTGTGCACGAACCCCCCGTTCAGCCCGACCGCTGCGCCTTATCCGGT
AACTATCGTCTTGAGTCCAACCCGGTAAGACACGACTTATCGCCACTGGCAGCAGCCACTGGTAACAGGA
TTAGCAGAGCGAGGTATGTAGGCGGTGCTACAGAGTTCTTGAAGTGGTGGCCTAACTACGGCTACACTAG
AAGAACAGTATTTGGTATCTGCGCTCTGCTGAAGCCAGTTACCTTCGGAAAAAGAGTTGGTAGCTCTTGA
TCCGGCAAACAAACCACCGCTGGTAGCGGTGGTTTTTTTGTTTGCAAGCAGCAGATTACGCGCAGAAAAA
AAGGATCTCAAGAAGATCCTTTGATCTTTTCTACGGGGTCTGACGCTCAGTGGAACGAAAACTCACGTTA
AGGGATTTTGGTCATGAGATTATCAAAAAGGATCTTCACCTAGATCCTTTTAAATTAAAAATGAAGTTTT
AAATCAATCTAAAGTATATATGAGTAAACTTGGTCTGACAGTTACCAATGCTTAATCAGTGAGGCACCTA
TCTCAGCGATCTGTCTATTTCGTTCATCCATAGTTGCCTGACTCCCCGTCGTGTAGATAACTACGATACG
GGAGGGCTTACCATCTGGCCCCAGTGCTGCAATGATACCGCGAGACCCACGCTCACCGGCTCCAGATTTA
TCAGCAATAAACCAGCCAGCCGGAAGGGCCGAGCGCAGAAGTGGTCCTGCAACTTTATCCGCCTCCATCC
AGTCTATTAATTGTTGCCGGGAAGCTAGAGTAAGTAGTTCGCCAGTTAATAGTTTGCGCAACGTTGTTGC
CATTGCTACAGGCATCGTGGTGTCACGCTCGTCGTTTGGTATGGCTTCATTCAGCTCCGGTTCCCAACGA
TCAAGGCGAGTTACATGATCCCCCATGTTGTGCAAAAAAGCGGTTAGCTCCTTCGGTCCTCCGATCGTTG
TCAGAAGTAAGTTGGCCGCAGTGTTATCACTCATGGTTATGGCAGCACTGCATAATTCTCTTACTGTCAT
GCCATCCGTAAGATGCTTTTCTGTGACTGGTGAGTACTCAACCAAGTCATTCTGAGAATAGTGTATGCGG
CGACCGAGTTGCTCTTGCCCGGCGTCAATACGGGATAATACCGCGCCACATAGCAGAACTTTAAAAGTGC
TCATCATTGGAAAACGTTCTTCGGGGCGAAAACTCTCAAGGATCTTACCGCTGTTGAGATCCAGTTCGAT
GTAACCCACTCGTGCACCCAACTGATCTTCAGCATCTTTTACTTTCACCAGCGTTTCTGGGTGAGCAAAA
ACAGGAAGGCAAAATGCCGCAAAAAAGGGAATAAGGGCGACACGGAAATGTTGAATACTCATACTCTTCC
TTTTTCAATATTATTGAAGCATTTATCAGGGTTATTGTCTCATGAGCGGATACATATTTGAATGTATTTA
GAAAAATAAACAAATAGGGGTTCCGCGCACATTTCCCCGAAAAGTGCCACCTAAATTGTAAGCGTTAATA
TTTTGTTAAAATTCGCGTTAAATTTTTGTTAAATCAGCTCATTTTTTAACCAATAGGCCGAAATCGGCAA
AATCCCTTATAAATCAAAAGAATAGACCGAGATAGGGT
[37 nt withheld, positions 10049-10085]
AAAGAACGTGGACTCCAACGTCAAAGG
[49 nt withheld, positions 10113-10161]
T
[91 nt withheld, positions 10163-10253]
G
[124 nt withheld, positions 10255-10378]
CCCATTCGCCATTCAGGCTGCGCAACTGTTGGGAAGGGCGATCGGTGCGGGCCTCTTCGCTATTACGCCA
GCTGGCGAAAGGGGGATGTGCTGCAAGGCGATTAAGTTGGGTAACGCCAGGGTTTTCCCAGTCACGACGT
TGTAAAACGACGGCCAGTGAGCGCGCCTCGTTCATTCACGTTTTTGAACCCGTGGAGGACGGGCAGACTC
GCGGTGCAAATGTGTTTTACAGCGTGATGGAGCAGATGAAGATGCTCGACACGCTGCAGAACACGCAGCT
AGATTAACCCTAGAAAGATAATCATATTGTGACGTACGTTAAAGATAATCATGTGTAAAATTGACGCATG
TGTTTTATCGGTCTGTATATCGAGGTTTATTTATTAATTTGAATAGATATTAAGTTTTATTATATTTACA
CTTACATACTAATAATAAATTCAACAAACAATTTATTTATGTTTATTTATTTATT
Features (pLannotate 1.2.2; 24 found; start..end, strand, type, name):
    324..702     +  promoter       TRE3G promoter: 3rd-generation Tet-responsive promoter that can be activated by binding of Tet-On® 3G
    724..2217    +  CDS            CRY2 (fragment): CRY2_ARATH - Also known as PHH1 From Arabidopsis thaliana (Mouse-ear cress).
   2218..3234    +  CDS            G3BP2 (fragment): G3BP2_HUMAN - Also known as KIAA0660. Experimental evidence at protein level: Swiss-Prot protein existence level 1. Scaffold protein that plays an essential role in cytoplasmic stress granule formation which acts as a platform for antiviral signaling. From Homo sapiens (Human).
   3283..3996    +  CDS            EGFP: EGFP is a basic (constitutively fluorescent) green fluorescent protein published in 1996, derived from Aequorea victoria. It is reported to be a rapidly-maturing weak dimer with moderate acid sensitivity.
   4127..4175    +  polyA_signal   HSV TK poly(A) signal: herpes simplex virus thymidine kinase polyadenylation signal (Cole and Stacy, 1985)
   4406..4617    +  promoter       EF-1α core promoter: core promoter for human elongation factor EF-1α
   4630..4898    +  LTR            5' LTR (truncated): truncated 5' long terminal repeat (LTR) from human T-cell leukemia virus (HTLV) type 1
   4932..5629    +  CDS            rtTA3 (fragment): reverse tetracycline transactivator 3 activates expression from Tet-responsive promoters in the presence of doxycycline
   5559..5669    +  CDS            VP48: 3 tandem repeats of the minimal activation domain of herpes simplex virus VP16 (Cheng et al., 2013)
   5730..6329    +  CDS            PuroR: puromycin N-acetyltransferase; pac from Streptomyces alboniger; confers resistance to puromycin
   6330..6357    +  misc_feature   WPRE (fragment): woodchuck hepatitis virus posttranscriptional regulatory element
   6362..6483    +  polyA_signal   SV40 poly(A) signal: SV40 polyadenylation signal
   6501..6593    +  ncRNA          G-CSF SLDE: Accession: RF00183 - G-CSF factor stem-loop destabilising element (SLDE)
   7290..7757    +  CDS            B (fragment): PORTL_LAMBD - Experimental evidence at protein level: Swiss-Prot protein existence level 1. Forms the portal vertex of the capsid (PubMed:6228056, PubMed:6232391). This portal plays critical roles in head assembly, genome packaging, neck/tail attachment, and genome ejection (Probable). The portal protein multimerizes as a single ring-shaped homododecamer arranged around a central channel (PubMed:6232391). Binds to the terminase subunits to form the packaging machine (PubMed:7799432). From Escherichia phage lambda (Bacteriophage lambda).
   7793..7815    -  protein_bind   lac operator (fragment): The lac repressor binds to the lac operator to inhibit transcription in E. coli. This inhibition can be relieved by adding lactose or isopropyl-β-D-thiogalactopyranoside (IPTG). lac repressor encoded by lacI
   7819..7849    -  promoter       lac promoter: promoter for the E. coli lac operon
   7864..7885    -  protein_bind   CAP binding site: CAP binding activates transcription in the presence of cAMP. E. coli catabolite activator protein
   7898..7990    -  CDS            lacI (fragment): lac repressor; lacI; The lac repressor binds to the lac operator to inhibit transcription in E. coli. This inhibition can be relieved by adding lactose or isopropyl-β-D-thiogalactopyranoside (IPTG).
   8173..8761    -  rep_origin     ori: high-copy-number ColE1/pMB1/pBR322/pUC origin of replication
   8932..9792    -  CDS            AmpR: β-lactamase; bla; confers resistance to ampicillin, carbenicillin, and related antibiotics
   9793..9897    -  promoter       AmpR promoter: bla
   9950..10378   -  rep_origin     f1 ori (sequence partly withheld): f1 bacteriophage origin of replication; arrow indicates direction of (+) strand synthesis
  10383..10538   -  CDS            lacZα (fragment): LacZα fragment of β-galactosidase; lacZ fragment
  10540..10659   +  CDS            B (fragment): PORTL_LAMBD - Experimental evidence at protein level: Swiss-Prot protein existence level 1. Forms the portal vertex of the capsid (PubMed:6228056, PubMed:6232391). This portal plays critical roles in head assembly, genome packaging, neck/tail attachment, and genome ejection (Probable). The portal protein multimerizes as a single ring-shaped homododecamer arranged around a central channel (PubMed:6232391). Binds to the terminase subunits to form the packaging machine (PubMed:7799432). From Escherichia phage lambda (Bacteriophage lambda).
