[The description below was written by a language model from this plasmid's Addgene catalogue record and pLannotate feature annotations shown in this document.]
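Description:
DBJS-p9.6 is a pUC19-based mammalian expression plasmid of about 10.9 kb that serves as a piggyBac transposon donor for multi-site genomic integration and overexpression of a CRY2-tagged form of human G3BP2. In E. coli it is maintained at high copy through the ColE1/pUC origin and selected with ampicillin via the β-lactamase gene. The backbone also retains an f1 origin and remnants of the lac promoter/operator and lacZα region. The automated annotation does not mark the piggyBac terminal repeats, so their positions are not defined in the record. It also flags two short fragments resembling the phage lambda portal protein gene, which probably represent stuffer or spacer sequence.

The main cassette is driven by the doxycycline-responsive TRE3G promoter and encodes a fusion of an Arabidopsis CRY2 fragment, a G3BP2 fragment described as lacking its dimerization domain, an OLLAS epitope tag (named in the catalogue entry but not annotated) and EGFP, followed by the HSV TK polyadenylation signal. CRY2 is a photoreceptor that oligomerizes under blue light, so substituting it for the native dimerization domain of this stress granule scaffold protein would plausibly allow light-controlled clustering. The record itself states only overexpression as the purpose. EGFP and OLLAS provide fluorescence and antibody detection.

A second, constitutive unit uses the EF-1α core promoter with an HTLV-1 5′ LTR fragment to express a reverse tetracycline transactivator (rtTA3-type with VP16-derived activation repeats). This is followed by puromycin N-acetyltransferase, a short WPRE remnant and the SV40 poly(A) signal. How the two coding regions are linked is not annotated. The construct therefore carries inducer, selection marker and inducible payload in a single transposon.
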