Addgene plasmid #246903: DBJS-p9.6
Purpose: Used for multi-site piggybac transposon insertion of CRY2-tagged G3BP2 for overexpression
Depositing lab: David Bartel. Depositing organization: Whitehead Institute for Biomedical Research.
Backbone
  Vector backbone: pUC19
  Backbone size w/o insert (bp): 6613
  Vector type: Mammalian Expression
Growth in bacteria
  Bacterial resistance: Ampicillin, 100 μg/mL
  Growth temperature: 37°C
  Growth strain: DH5alpha
  Copy number: High Copy
Gene/Insert
  Gene/Insert name: CRY2::G3BP2 (no dimerization domain) ::OLLAS::eGFP transposon + Puro resistance
  Species: H. sapiens (human)
  Entrez Gene: G3BP2
  Cloning method: Gibson Cloning
  Sequencing primers: 5′ Unspecified
Terms and licenses: Academic/Nonprofit Terms; Industry Terms: Not Available to Industry
How to cite: DBJS-p9.6 was a gift from David Bartel (Addgene plasmid # 246903 ; http://n2t.net/addgene:246903 ; RRID:Addgene_246903)
